>Addgene plasmid #15475 | hNET pcDNA3 | addgene full sequence | sequence record 421232 | Addgene NGS Result
ATTGGGCGCTCTTCCGCTTCCTCGCTCACTGACTCGCTGCGCTCGGTCGTTCGGCTGCGGCGAGCGGTAT
CAGCTCACTCAAAGGCGGTAATACGGTTATCCACAGAATCAGGGGATAACGCAGGAAAGAACATGTGAGC
AAAAGGCCAGCAAAAGGCCAGGAACCGTAAAAAGGCCGCGTTGCTGGCGTTTTTCCATAGGCTCCGCCCC
CCTGACGAGCATCACAAAAATCGACGCTCAAGTCAGAGGTGGCGAAACCCGACAGGACTATAAAGATACC
AGGCGTTTCCCCCTGGAAGCTCCCTCGTGCGCTCTCCTGTTCCGACCCTGCCGCTTACCGGATACCTGTC
CGCCTTTCTCCCTTCGGGAAGCGTGGCGCTTTCTCATAGCTCACGCTGTAGGTATCTCAGTTCGGTGTAG
GTCGTTCGCTCCAAGCTGGGCTGTGTGCACGAACCCCCCGTTCAGCCCGACCGCTGCGCCTTATCCGGTA
ACTATCGTCTTGAGTCCAACCCGGTAAGACACGACTTATCGCCACTGGCAGCAGCCACTGGTAACAGGAT
TAGCAGAGCGAGGTATGTAGGCGGTGCTACAGAGTTCTTGAAGTGGTGGCCTAACTACGGCTACACTAGA
AGAACAGTATTTGGTATCTGCGCTCTGCTGAAGCCAGTTACCTTCGGAAAAAGAGTTGGTAGCTCTTGAT
CCGGCAAACAAACCACCGCTGGTAGCGGTGGTTTTTTTGTTTGCAAGCAGCAGATTACGCGCAGAAAAAA
AGGATCTCAAGAAGATCCTTTGATCTTTTCTACGGGGTCTGACGCTCAGTGGAACGAAAACTCACGTTAA
GGGATTTTGGTCATGAGATTATCAAAAAGGATCTTCACCTAGATCCTTTTAAATTAAAAATGAAGTTTTA
AATCAATCTAAAGTATATATGAGTAAACTTGGTCTGACAGTTACCAATGCTTAATCAGTGAGGCACCTAT
CTCAGCGATCTGTCTATTTCGTTCATCCATAGTTGCCTGACTCCCCGTCGTGTAGATAACTACGATACGG
GAGGGCTTACCATCTGGCCCCAGTGCTGCAATGATACCGCGAGACCCACGCTCACCGGCTCCAGATTTAT
CAGCAATAAACCAGCCAGCCGGAAGGGCCGAGCGCAGAAGTGGTCCTGCAACTTTATCCGCCTCCATCCA
GTCTATTAATTGTTGCCGGGAAGCTAGAGTAAGTAGTTCGCCAGTTAATAGTTTGCGCAACGTTGTTGCC
ATTGCTACAGGCATCGTGGTGTCACGCTCGTCGTTTGGTATGGCTTCATTCAGCTCCGGTTCCCAACGAT
CAAGGCGAGTTACATGATCCCCCATGTTGTGCAAAAAAGCGGTTAGCTCCTTCGGTCCTCCGATCGTTGT
CAGAAGTAAGTTGGCCGCAGTGTTATCACTCATGGTTATGGCAGCACTGCATAATTCTCTTACTGTCATG
CCATCCGTAAGATGCTTTTCTGTGACTGGTGAGTACTCAACCAAGTCATTCTGAGAATAGTGTATGCGGC
GACCGAGTTGCTCTTGCCCGGCGTCAATACGGGATAATACCGCGCCACATAGCAGAACTTTAAAAGTGCT
CATCATTGGAAAACGTTCTTCGGGGCGAAAACTCTCAAGGATCTTACCGCTGTTGAGATCCAGTTCGATG
TAACCCACTCGTGCACCCAACTGATCTTCAGCATCTTTTACTTTCACCAGCGTTTCTGGGTGAGCAAAAA
CAGGAAGGCAAAATGCCGCAAAAAAGGGAATAAGGGCGACACGGAAATGTTGAATACTCATACTCTTCCT
TTTTCAATATTATTGAAGCATTTATCAGGGTTATTGTCTCATGAGCGGATACATATTTGAATGTATTTAG
AAAAATAAACAAATAGGGGTTCCGCGCACATTTCCCCGAAAAGTGCCACCTGACGTCGACGGATCGGGAG
ATCTCCCGATCCCCTATGGTGCACTCTCAGTACAATCTGCTCTGATGCCGCATAGTTAAGCCAGTATCTG
CTCCCTGCTTGTGTGTTGGAGGTCGCTGAGTAGTGCGCGAGCAAAATTTAAGCTACAACAAGGCAAGGCT
TGACCGACAATTGCATGAAGAATCTGCTTAGGGTTAGGCGTTTTGCGCTGCTTCGCGATGTACGGGCCAG
ATATACGCGTTGACATTGATTATTGACTAGTTATTAATAGTAATCAATTACGGGGTCATTAGTTCATAGC
CCATATATGGAGTTCCGCGTTACATAACTTACGGTAAATGGCCCGCCTGGCTGACCGCCCAACGACCCCC
GCCCATTGACGTCAATAATGACGTATGTTCCCATAGTAACGCCAATAGGGACTTTCCATTGACGTCAATG
GGTGGAGTATTTACGGTAAACTGCCCACTTGGCAGTACATCAAGTGTATCATATGCCAAGTACGCCCCCT
ATTGACGTCAATGACGGTAAATGGCCCGCCTGGCATTATGCCCAGTACATGACCTTATGGGACTTTCCTA
CTTGGCAGTACATCTACGTATTAGTCATCGCTATTACCATGGTGATGCGGTTTTGGCAGTACATCAATGG
GCGTGGATAGCGGTTTGACTCACGGGGATTTCCAAGTCTCCACCCCATTGACGTCAATGGGAGTTTGTTT
TGGCACCAAAATCAACGGGACTTTCCAAAATGTCGTAACAACTCCGCCCCATTGACGCAAATGGGCGGTA
GGCGTGTACGGTGGGAGGTCTATATAAGCAGAGCTCTCTGGCTAACTAGAGAACCCACTGCTTACTGGCT
TATCGAAATTAATACGACTCACTATAGGGAGACCCAAGCTTGGTACCGAGCTCGGATCCACTAGTAACGG
CCGCCAGTGTGCTGGAATTCTGCAGATATCCATCACACTGGCGGCCGCTCGAGGTCGAGCTACGTCAACG
GCCGGACACAGCCTCGGCGTGCCCCCAGGACCGGTAAAGTTCCTCTCGCCAGCCGCATCC
[1851 nt withheld, positions 3001-4851]
TGAGCCTGCCTGGAGGAGAAGGAGGAACCCCCATGCCAATGTCCAGGTCACAGGCATCCGCTGCTACGTC
AACGCGTTGACGTAGCTCGACGGTATCGATAAGCTTGATATCGAATTCCTGCAGCCCGGGGGATCCACTA
GTTCTAGAGGGCCCTATTCTATAGTGTCACCTAAATGCTAGAGCTCGCTGATCAGCCTCGACTGTGCCTT
CTAGTTGCCAGCCATCTGTTGTTTGCCCCTCCCCCGTGCCTTCCTTGACCCTGGAAGGTGCCACTCCCAC
TGTCCTTTCCTAATAAAATGAGGAAATTGCATCGCATTGTCTGAGTAGGTGTCATTCTATTCTGGGGGGT
GGGGTGGGGCAGGACAGCAAGGGGGAGGATTGGGAAGACAATAGCAGGCATGCTGGGGATGCGGTGGGCT
CTATGGCTTCTGAGGCGGAAAGAACCAGCTGGGGCTCTAGGGGGTATCCCC
[124 nt withheld, positions 5323-5446]
C
[91 nt withheld, positions 5448-5538]
A
[49 nt withheld, positions 5540-5588]
CCTTTGACGTTGGAGTCCACGTTCTTT
[37 nt withheld, positions 5616-5652]
ACCCTATCTCGGTCTATTCTTTTGATTTATAAGGGATTTTGCCGATTTCGGCCTATTGGTTAAAAAATGA
GCTGATTTAACAAAAATTTAACGCGAATTAATTCTGTGGAATGTGTGTCAGTTAGGGTGTGGAAAGTCCC
CAGGCTCCCCAGCAGGCAGAAGTATGCAAAGCATGCATCTCAATTAGTCAGCAACCATAGTCCCGCCCCT
AACTCCGCCCATCCCGCCCCTAACTCCGCCCAGTTCCGCCCATTCTCCGCCCCATGGCTGACTAATTTTT
TTTATTTATGCAGAGGCCGAGGCCGCCTCTGCCTCTGAGCTATTCCAGAAGTAGTGAGGAGGCTTTTTTG
GAGGCCTAGGCTTTTGCAAAAAGCTCCCGGGAGCTTGTATATCCATTTTCGGATCTGATCAAGAGACAGG
ATGAGGATCGTTTCGCATGATTGAACAAGATGGATTGCACGCAGGTTCTCCGGCCGCTTGGGTGGAGAGG
CTATTCGGCTATGACTGGGCACAACAGACAATCGGCTGCTCTGATGCCGCCGTGTTCCGGCTGTCAGCGC
AGGGGCGCCCGGTTCTTTTTGTCAAGACCGACCTGTCCGGTGCCCTGAATGAACTGCAGGACGAGGCAGC
GCGGCTATCGTGGCTGGCCACGACGGGCGTTCCTTGCGCAGCTGTGCTCGACGTTGTCACTGAAGCGGGA
AGGGACTGGCTGCTATTGGGCGAAGTGCCGGGGCAGGATCTCCTGTCATCTCACCTTGCTCCTGCCGAGA
AAGTATCCATCATGGCTGATGCAATGCGGCGGCTGCATACGCTTGATCCGGCTACCTGCCCATTCGACCA
CCAAGCGAAACATCGCATCGAGCGAGCACGTACTCGGATGGAAGCCGGTCTTGTCGATCAGGATGATCTG
GACGAAGAGCATCAGGGGCTCGCGCCAGCCGAACTGTTCGCCAGGCTCAAGGCGCGCATGCCCGACGGCG
AGGATCTCGTCGTGACCCATGGCGATGCCTGCTTGCCGAATATCATGGTGGAAAATGGCCGCTTTTCTGG
ATTCATCGACTGTGGCCGGCTGGGTGTGGCGGACCGCTATCAGGACATAGCGTTGGCTACCCGTGATATT
GCTGAAGAGCTTGGCGGCGAATGGGCTGACCGCTTCCTCGTGCTTTACGGTATCGCCGCTCCCGATTCGC
AGCGCATCGCCTTCTATCGCCTTCTTGACGAGTTCTTCTGAGCGGGACTCTGGGGTTCGAAATGACCGAC
CAAGCGACGCCCAACCTGCCATCACGAGATTTCGATTCCACCGCCGCCTTCTATGAAAGGTTGGGCTTCG
GAATCGTTTTCCGGGACGCCGGCTGGATGATCCTCCAGCGCGGGGATCTCATGCTGGAGTTCTTCGCCCA
CCCCAACTTGTTTATTGCAGCTTATAATGGTTACAAATAAAGCAATAGCATCACAAATTTCACAAATAAA
GCATTTTTTTCACTGCATTCTAGTTGTGGTTTGTCCAAACTCATCAATGTATCTTATCATGTCTGTATAC
CGTCGACCTCTAGCTAGAGCTTGGCGTAATCATGGTCATAGCTGTTTCCTGTGTGAAATTGTTATCCGCT
CACAATTCCACACAACATACGAGCCGGAAGCATAAAGTGTAAAGCCTGGGGTGCCTAATGAGTGAGCTAA
CTCACATTAATTGCGTTGCGCTCACTGCCCGCTTTCCAGTCGGGAAACCTGTCGTGCCAGCTGCATTAAT
GAATCGGCCAACGCGCGGGGAGAGGCGGTTTGCGT
Features (pLannotate 1.2.2; 22 found; start..end, strand, type, name):
    192..780     -  rep_origin     ori: high-copy-number ColE1/pMB1/pBR322/pUC origin of replication
    951..1811    -  CDS            AmpR: β-lactamase; bla; confers resistance to ampicillin, carbenicillin, and related antibiotics
   1812..1916    -  promoter       AmpR promoter: bla
   1975..2027    -  misc_feature   bom (fragment): basis of mobility region from pBR322
   2182..2561    +  enhancer       CMV enhancer: human cytomegalovirus immediate early enhancer
   2562..2765    +  promoter       CMV promoter: human cytomegalovirus (CMV) immediate early promoter
   2761..2794    +  LTR            5' LTR (truncated) (fragment): truncated 5' long terminal repeat (LTR) from HIV-1
   2810..2828    +  promoter       T7 promoter: promoter for bacteriophage T7 RNA polymerase
   3001..4851    +  CDS            SLC6A2 (sequence withheld): SC6A2_HUMAN - Also known as NAT1, NET1, SLC6A5. Experimental evidence at protein level: Swiss-Prot protein existence level 1. Amine transporter. Terminates the action of noradrenaline by its high affinity sodium-dependent reuptake into presynaptic terminals. From Homo sapiens (Human).
   4938..5000    -  misc_feature   MCS (fragment): pBluescript multiple cloning site
   5009..5027    -  promoter       SP6 promoter: promoter for bacteriophage SP6 RNA polymerase
   5053..5277    +  polyA_signal   bGH poly(A) signal: bovine growth hormone polyadenylation signal
   5281..5302    +  promoter       SV40 promoter (fragment): SV40 enhancer and early promoter
   5323..5751    +  rep_origin     f1 ori (sequence partly withheld): f1 bacteriophage origin of replication; arrow indicates direction of (+) strand synthesis
   5804..6014    +  promoter       SV40 promoter: SV40 early promoter
   6089..6880    +  CDS            neo: KKA2_KLEPN - Also known as kan, nptII. Experimental evidence at protein level: Swiss-Prot protein existence level 1. Resistance to kanamycin, neomycin, paromomycin, ribostamycin, butirosin and gentamicin B. From Klebsiella pneumoniae.
   6904..7062    +  CDS            ble (fragment): BLE_KLEPN - Experimental evidence at protein level: Swiss-Prot protein existence level 1. Binding protein with a strong affinity to the bleomycin family of antibiotics. Binds to CL990; an antimitotic-antibiotic compound. From Klebsiella pneumoniae.
   7057..7178    +  polyA_signal   SV40 poly(A) signal: SV40 polyadenylation signal
   7251..7267    -  protein_bind   lac operator: The lac repressor binds to the lac operator to inhibit transcription in E. coli. This inhibition can be relieved by adding lactose or isopropyl-β-D-thiogalactopyranoside (IPTG). lac repressor encoded by lacI
   7275..7305    -  promoter       lac promoter: promoter for the E. coli lac operon
   7320..7341    -  protein_bind   CAP binding site: CAP binding activates transcription in the presence of cAMP. E. coli catabolite activator protein
   7354..9       -  CDS            lacI (fragment) (across the origin): lac repressor; lacI; The lac repressor binds to the lac operator to inhibit transcription in E. coli. This inhibition can be relieved by adding lactose or isopropyl-β-D-thiogalactopyranoside (IPTG).
