[The description below was written by a language model from this plasmid's Addgene catalogue record and pLannotate feature annotations shown in this document.]
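Description:
hNET pcDNA3 is a mammalian expression plasmid that carries the human norepinephrine transporter cDNA (SLC6A2, also called NET) in the Invitrogen pcDNA3 backbone. It is propagated in E. coli as a high-copy plasmid through a ColE1/pUC-type origin and selected with ampicillin via the β-lactamase gene. An f1 origin is also present, which allows single-stranded DNA production. The sequenced record is about 7.4 kb, consistent with a roughly 5.4 kb backbone plus an insert of about 1.9 kb.

The transporter coding sequence was cloned between XhoI and XbaI sites, both retained. It lies downstream of the human cytomegalovirus immediate-early enhancer and promoter and upstream of the bovine growth hormone polyadenylation signal, giving strong constitutive expression in transfected mammalian cells. T7 and SP6 phage promoters flank the insert and serve as sequencing primer sites; T7 is in the sense orientation and could also drive in vitro transcription. No epitope tag or reporter fusion is annotated, so the protein appears to be expressed in untagged form. A separate cassette, consisting of the SV40 early promoter, the neomycin phosphotransferase gene and an SV40 poly(A) signal, permits G418 selection of stably transfected lines. Several short annotated fragments (truncated HIV LTR, ble, lacI, lac promoter elements and a pBluescript polylinker piece) are most likely backbone or subcloning remnants, or simply similarity matches, with no functional role.

The encoded protein is a sodium-dependent amine transporter that clears noradrenaline by reuptake into presynaptic terminals. The associated publication used transporter-transfected HEK-293 cells to study norepinephrine-induced currents and their block by cocaine and antidepressants, which suits the plasmid to heterologous studies of transporter function and pharmacology.
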