Addgene plasmid #15475: hNET pcDNA3
Depositing lab: Randy Blakely. Depositing organization: Vanderbilt University. Publication: Sodium-dependent norepinephrine-induced currents in norepinephrine-transporter-transfected HEK-293 cells blocked by cocaine and antidepressants. Galli A, DeFelice LJ, Duke BJ, Moore KR, Blakely RD. J Exp Biol. 1995 Oct . 198(Pt 10):2197-212. PubMed 7500004.
Backbone
  Vector backbone: pcDNA3
  Backbone manufacturer: Invitrogen
  Backbone size w/o insert (bp): 5400
  Vector type: Mammalian Expression
Growth in bacteria
  Bacterial resistance: Ampicillin, 100 μg/mL
  Growth temperature: 37°C
  Growth strain: DH5alpha
  Copy number: High Copy
Gene/Insert
  Gene/Insert name: hNET (alt name: norepinephrine transporter)
  Species: H. sapiens (human)
  Insert size (bp): 1900
  Entrez Gene: SLC6A2 (a.k.a. NAT1, NET, NET1, SLC6A5)
  Cloning method: Restriction Enzyme; 5′ cloning site XhoI (not destroyed); 3′ cloning site XbaI (not destroyed)
  Sequencing primers: 5′ T7; 3′ SP6
Terms and licenses: Academic/Nonprofit Terms; Industry Terms: Not Available to Industry
How to cite: hNET pcDNA3 was a gift from Randy Blakely (Addgene plasmid # 15475 ; http://n2t.net/addgene:15475 ; RRID:Addgene_15475)
