>Addgene plasmid #15475 | hNET pcDNA3 | addgene partial sequence | sequence record 21964 | CMV-F 5'-CGCAAATGGGCGGTAGGCGTG-3'
CTGCTTACTGGCTTATCGAAATTAATACGACTCACTATAGGGAGACCCAAGCTTGGTACCGAGCTCGGAT
CCACTAGTAACGGCCGCCAGTGTGCTGGAATTCTGCAGATATCCATCACACTGGCGGCCGCTCGAGGTCG
AGCTACGTCAACGGCCGGACACAGCCTCGGCGTGCCCCCAGGACCGGTAAAGTTCCTCTCGCCAGCCGCA
TCC
[630 nt withheld, positions 214-843]
